>Addgene plasmid #44527 | pRM214 | addgene partial sequence | sequence record 64300 | yHHT2pro-F  5'-CGCGTTGCTTCTTGTGACCGCAGTTG-3'
TTATATAGGACCACTGTTTTGTGACTTCCACTTTGGCCCTTCCAACTGTTCTTCCCCTTTTACTAAAGGA
TCCAAGCAAACACTCCACAATGGCCAGAACTAAACAAACAGCTAGAAAATCCACTGGTGGTAGAGCCCCA
AGAAAACAATTAGCCTCCAAGGCTGCCAGAAAATCCGCCCCATCTACCGGTGGTGTTAAGAAGCCTCACA
GATATAAGCCAGGTACTGTTGCCTTGAGAGAAATTAGAAGATTCCAAAAATCTACTGAACTGTTGATCAG
AAAGTTACCTTTCCAAAGATTGGTCAGAGAAATCGCTCAAGATTTCAAGACCGACTTGAGATTTCAATCT
TCTGCTATCGGTGCTTTGCAAGAATCCGTCGAAGCATACTTAGTCTCTTTGTTTGAAGACACTAATCTGG
CTGCTATTCACGCTAAGCGTGTTACTATCCAAAAGAAGGATATCAAATTGGCCAGAAGACTAAGAGGTGA
AAGATCATGAATATAAAGCGGGAATTTTTTTTTTTCTATGCATTTAGACTGGGGGGACATCATACAAACA
TCTCCTTTTTTAATACATTATTCATCTATCTATTCGCAATGCTTTTAACGACATGAGGAGGGTATATATG
CTGTAATTTATCGTTTACAGACATAATTGCGGGGCTAATTTTTAGATGCTTAGATAGTATACGTAATTTT
ATAACCGGCAAGAAACCATGTATAATAATTATCAATAAACATCATTTTCGAAGAGACTAGTTACGTAAAG
GTAATCACTGTCTACATATTAC
