[The description below was written by a language model from this plasmid's Addgene catalogue record.]
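Description:
pRM214 is a yeast expression plasmid built on the pLJ999T backbone that carries a mutant allele of HHT2, one of the two Saccharomyces cerevisiae genes encoding histone H3. The allele bears a K14R substitution, replacing lysine 14 in the H3 N-terminal tail with arginine. This conservative change keeps the positive charge but cannot be acetylated, so it is commonly used to mimic a permanently unacetylated lysine. The insert was introduced by restriction cloning between BamHI and SalI sites, and the record does not indicate whether these sites remain intact. In bacteria the plasmid is propagated under ampicillin selection, and its copy number is listed as unknown.

The record gives no feature table. It does not state which promoter drives HHT2 (native or heterologous), which yeast selectable marker is present, or whether the backbone replicates in yeast as a centromeric, 2μ-based or integrating vector. These details would need to be taken from the backbone's description or the full sequence.

The associated publication concerns H3 N-terminal mutations that allow hyperactivation of the yeast GAL1 gene in vivo. The plasmid therefore appears to be one of a set of H3 tail mutants used to supply an altered H3 in yeast and test how individual tail residues affect transcriptional regulation. It suits genetic studies of lysine 14 of histone H3 in chromatin function and gene activation, typically by comparison with wild-type HHT2 or other tail substitutions and deletions.
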