Addgene plasmid #44527: pRM214
Depositing lab: Michael Grunstein. Depositing organization: University of California, Los Angeles (UCLA). Publication: Histone H3 N-terminal mutations allow hyperactivation of the yeast GAL1 gene in vivo. Mann RK, Grunstein M. EMBO J. 1992 Sep;11(9):3297-306. PubMed 1505519.
Backbone
  Vector backbone: pLJ999T
  Vector type: Yeast Expression
Growth in bacteria
  Bacterial resistance: Ampicillin, 100 μg/mL
  Growth temperature: 37°C
  Growth strain: DH5alpha
  Copy number: Unknown
Gene/Insert
  Gene/Insert name: HHT2
  Species: S. cerevisiae (budding yeast)
  Mutation: K14R
  Cloning method: Restriction Enzyme; 5′ cloning site BamH I (unknown if destroyed); 3′ cloning site Sal I (unknown if destroyed)
  Sequencing primers: 5′ CGCGTTGCTTCTTGTGACCGCAGTTG
Terms and licenses: Academic/Nonprofit Terms; Industry Terms: Not Available to Industry
How to cite: pRM214 was a gift from Michael Grunstein (Addgene plasmid # 44527 ; http://n2t.net/addgene:44527 ; RRID:Addgene_44527)
